Addgene plasmid #225068: pET28:LanII-2A
Purpose: Expresses precursor peptide and lanthipeptide synthetase from LanII-2A (FAST-RiPPs) in E. coli
Depositing lab: Wilfred van der Donk. Depositing organization: University of Illinois at Urbana-Champaign. Publication: A scalable platform to discover antimicrobials of ribosomal origin. Ayikpoe RS, Shi C, Battiste AJ, Eslami SM, Ramesh S, Simon MA, Bothwell IR, Lee H, Rice AJ, Ren H, Tian Q, Harris LA, Sarksian R, Zhu L, Frerk AM, Precord TW, van der Donk WA, Mitchell DA, Zhao H. Nat Commun. 2022 Oct 17;13(1):6135. doi: 10.1038/s41467-022-33890-w. PubMed 36253467.
Backbone
  Vector backbone: pET28a
  Vector type: Bacterial Expression
Growth in bacteria
  Bacterial resistance: Kanamycin, 50 μg/mL
  Growth temperature: 37°C
  Growth strain: DH5alpha
  Copy number: High Copy
Gene/Insert
  Gene/Insert name: LanA (LanII-2A)
  Species: Scytonema hofmannii
  Insert size (bp): 285
  Mutation: WT
  Promoter: T7
  Tag / fusion protein: His6 (N terminal on insert)
  Cloning method: Golden Gate
Terms and licenses: Academic/Nonprofit Terms; Industry Terms: Not Available to Industry
Depositor comments: Also encodes LanM (LanII-2A)
How to cite: pET28:LanII-2A was a gift from Wilfred van der Donk (Addgene plasmid # 225068 ; http://n2t.net/addgene:225068 ; RRID:Addgene_225068)
