[The description below was written by a language model from this plasmid's Addgene catalogue record and pLannotate feature annotations shown in this document.]
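Description:
pET28:LanII-2A is a bacterial expression plasmid built on the pET28a backbone that co-expresses the two core components of a class II lanthipeptide biosynthetic gene cluster, designated LanII-2A, from the cyanobacterium Scytonema hofmannii. It replicates in E. coli through a ColE1/pMB1-type origin accompanied by the bom region and the rop gene. The catalogue lists it as high copy, although rop normally moderates copy number. Selection is by kanamycin through the aph(3')-Ia gene. An f1 origin is also present, and a few short tetracycline-resistance fragments and a partial AmpR promoter are backbone remnants rather than functional markers.

The payload, assembled by Golden Gate cloning, is organised as two independent T7 transcription units, each with its own T7 promoter, lac operator and T7 terminator. The first, short cassette carries the wild-type LanA precursor peptide gene (285 bp) with an N-terminal His6 tag, which the annotation software picks up as a partial 9xHis match. The second cassette spans roughly 3.3 kb that the feature table leaves unannotated. By size and by the depositor's note, this region corresponds to the LanM lanthipeptide synthetase, the bifunctional enzyme that dehydrates Ser/Thr residues in the precursor and cyclises them onto cysteines to form thioether rings. The plasmid-borne lacI gene keeps both units repressed until IPTG induction in a host supplying T7 RNA polymerase.

The construct belongs to the FAST-RiPPs platform for discovering ribosomally synthesised antimicrobial peptides. It is intended for heterologous production in E. coli of the modified precursor peptide, which can be recovered through its His tag for characterisation and activity testing.
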