Features (pLannotate 1.2.2; 19 found; start..end, strand, type, name):
      1..589     +  rep_origin     ori: high-copy-number ColE1/pMB1/pBR322/pUC origin of replication
    775..914     -  misc_feature   bom: basis of mobility region from pBR322
   1016..1207    -  CDS            rop: Rop protein, which maintains plasmids at low copy number; rop
   1224..1604    +  CDS            YPB1_ECOLX: Protein predicted: Swiss-Prot protein existence level 4. From Escherichia coli.
   1676..1967    -  CDS            TcR (fragment): tetracycline efflux protein; tet; confers resistance to tetracycline
   1982..2003    -  protein_bind   CAP binding site: CAP binding activates transcription in the presence of cAMP. E. coli catabolite activator protein
   2016..3098    -  CDS            lacI: lac repressor; lacI; The lac repressor binds to the lac operator to inhibit transcription in E. coli. This inhibition can be relieved by adding lactose or isopropyl-β-D-thiogalactopyranoside (IPTG).
   3099..3176    -  promoter       lacI promoter: lacI
   3184..3463    -  CDS            TcR (fragment): tetracycline efflux protein; tet; confers resistance to tetracycline
   3489..3507    +  promoter       T7 promoter: promoter for bacteriophage T7 RNA polymerase
   3508..3532    +  protein_bind   lac operator: The lac repressor binds to the lac operator to inhibit transcription in E. coli. This inhibition can be relieved by adding lactose or isopropyl-β-D-thiogalactopyranoside (IPTG). lac repressor encoded by lacI
   3549..3566    +  CDS            9xHis (fragment): 9xHis affinity tag
   3877..3924    +  terminator     T7 terminator: transcription terminator for bacteriophage T7 RNA polymerase
   3929..3947    +  promoter       T7 promoter: promoter for bacteriophage T7 RNA polymerase
   3948..3972    +  protein_bind   lac operator: The lac repressor binds to the lac operator to inhibit transcription in E. coli. This inhibition can be relieved by adding lactose or isopropyl-β-D-thiogalactopyranoside (IPTG). lac repressor encoded by lacI
   7311..7358    +  terminator     T7 terminator: transcription terminator for bacteriophage T7 RNA polymerase
   7399..7827    +  rep_origin     f1 ori (sequence partly withheld): f1 bacteriophage origin of replication; arrow indicates direction of (+) strand synthesis
   7880..7937    +  promoter       AmpR promoter (fragment): bla
   7946..8761    -  CDS            KanR: aminoglycoside phosphotransferase; aph(3')-Ia; confers resistance to kanamycin in bacteria or G418 (Geneticin®) in eukaryotes
>Addgene plasmid #225068 | pET28:LanII-2A | addgene full sequence | sequence record 447448 | Addgene NGS Result
TTGAGATCCTTTTTTTCTGCGCGTAATCTGCTGCTTGCAAACAAAAAAACCACCGCTACCAGCGGTGGTT
TGTTTGCCGGATCAAGAGCTACCAACTCTTTTTCCGAAGGTAACTGGCTTCAGCAGAGCGCAGATACCAA
ATACTGTCCTTCTAGTGTAGCCGTAGTTAGGCCACCACTTCAAGAACTCTGTAGCACCGCCTACATACCT
CGCTCTGCTAATCCTGTTACCAGTGGCTGCTGCCAGTGGCGATAAGTCGTGTCTTACCGGGTTGGACTCA
AGACGATAGTTACCGGATAAGGCGCAGCGGTCGGGCTGAACGGGGGGTTCGTGCACACAGCCCAGCTTGG
AGCGAACGACCTACACCGAACTGAGATACCTACAGCGTGAGCTATGAGAAAGCGCCACGCTTCCCGAAGG
GAGAAAGGCGGACAGGTATCCGGTAAGCGGCAGGGTCGGAACAGGAGAGCGCACGAGGGAGCTTCCAGGG
GGAAACGCCTGGTATCTTTATAGTCCTGTCGGGTTTCGCCACCTCTGACTTGAGCGTCGATTTTTGTGAT
GCTCGTCAGGGGGGCGGAGCCTATGGAAAAACGCCAGCAACGCGGCCTTTTTACGGTTCCTGGCCTTTTG
CTGGCCTTTTGCTCACATGTTCTTTCCTGCGTTATCCCCTGATTCTGTGGATAACCGTATTACCGCCTTT
GAGTGAGCTGATACCGCTCGCCGCAGCCGAACGACCGAGCGCAGCGAGTCAGTGAGCGAGGAAGCGGAAG
AGCGCCTGATGCGGTATTTTCTCCTTACGCATCTGTGCGGTATTTCACACCGCAATGGTGCACTCTCAGT
ACAATCTGCTCTGATGCCGCATAGTTAAGCCAGTATACACTCCGCTATCGCTACGTGACTGGGTCATGGC
TGCGCCCCGACACCCGCCAACACCCGCTGACGCGCCCTGACGGGCTTGTCTGCTCCCGGCATCCGCTTAC
AGACAAGCTGTGACCGTCTCCGGGAGCTGCATGTGTCAGAGGTTTTCACCGTCATCACCGAAACGCGCGA
GGCAGCTGCGGTAAAGCTCATCAGCGTGGTCGTGAAGCGATTCACAGATGTCTGCCTGTTCATCCGCGTC
CAGCTCGTTGAGTTTCTCCAGAAGCGTTAATGTCTGGCTTCTGATAAAGCGGGCCATGTTAAGGGCGGTT
TTTTCCTGTTTGGTCACTGATGCCTCCGTGTAAGGGGGATTTCTGTTCATGGGGGTAATGATACCGATGA
AACGAGAGAGGATGCTCACGATACGGGTTACTGATGATGAACATGCCCGGTTACTGGAACGTTGTGAGGG
TAAACAACTGGCGGTATGGATGCGGCGGGACCAGAGAAAAATCACTCAGGGTCAATGCCAGCGCTTCGTT
AATACAGATGTAGGTGTTCCACAGGGTAGCCAGCAGCATCCTGCGATGCAGATCCGGAACATAATGGTGC
AGGGCGCTGACTTCCGCGTTTCCAGACTTTACGAAACACGGAAACCGAAGACCATTCATGTTGTTGCTCA
GGTCGCAGACGTTTTGCAGCAGCAGTCGCTTCACGTTCGCTCGCGTATCGGTGATTCATTCTGCTAACCA
GTAAGGCAACCCCGCCAGCCTAGCCGGGTCCTCAACGACAGGAGCACGATCATGCGCACCCGTGGGGCCG
CCATGCCGGCGATAATGGCCTGCTTCTCGCCGAAACGTTTGGTGGCGGGACCAGTGACGAAGGCTTGAGC
GAGGGCGTGCAAGATTCCGAATACCGCAAGCGACAGGCCGATCATCGTCGCGCTCCAGCGAAAGCGGTCC
TCGCCGAAAATGACCCAGAGCGCTGCCGGCACCTGTCCTACGAGTTGCATGATAAAGAAGACAGTCATAA
GTGCGGCGACGATAGTCATGCCCCGCGCCCACCGGAAGGAGCTGACTGGGTTGAAGGCTCTCAAGGGCAT
CGGTCGAGATCCCGGTGCCTAATGAGTGAGCTAACTTACATTAATTGCGTTGCGCTCACTGCCCGCTTTC
CAGTCGGGAAACCTGTCGTGCCAGCTGCATTAATGAATCGGCCAACGCGCGGGGAGAGGCGGTTTGCGTA
TTGGGCGCCAGGGTGGTTTTTCTTTTCACCAGTGAGACGGGCAACAGCTGATTGCCCTTCACCGCCTGGC
CCTGAGAGAGTTGCAGCAAGCGGTCCACGCTGGTTTGCCCCAGCAGGCGAAAATCCTGTTTGATGGTGGT
TAACGGCGGGATATAACATGAGCTGTCTTCGGTATCGTCGTATCCCACTACCGAGATATCCGCACCAACG
CGCAGCCCGGACTCGGTAATGGCGCGCATTGCGCCCAGCGCCATCTGATCGTTGGCAACCAGCATCGCAG
TGGGAACGATGCCCTCATTCAGCATTTGCATGGTTTGTTGAAAACCGGACATGGCACTCCAGTCGCCTTC
CCGTTCCGCTATCGGCTGAATTTGATTGCGAGTGAGATATTTATGCCAGCCAGCCAGACGCAGACGCGCC
GAGACAGAACTTAATGGGCCCGCTAACAGCGCGATTTGCTGGTGACCCAATGCGACCAGATGCTCCACGC
CCAGTCGCGTACCGTCTTCATGGGAGAAAATAATACTGTTGATGGGTGTCTGGTCAGAGACATCAAGAAA
TAACGCCGGAACATTAGTGCAGGCAGCTTCCACAGCAATGGCATCCTGGTCATCCAGCGGATAGTTAATG
ATCAGCCCACTGACGCGTTGCGCGAGAAGATTGTGCACCGCCGCTTTACAGGCTTCGACGCCGCTTCGTT
CTACCATCGACACCACCACGCTGGCACCCAGTTGATCGGCGCGAGATTTAATCGCCGCGACAATTTGCGA
CGGCGCGTGCAGGGCCAGACTGGAGGTGGCAACGCCAATCAGCAACGACTGTTTGCCCGCCAGTTGTTGT
GCCACGCGGTTGGGAATGTAATTCAGCTCCGCCATCGCCGCTTCCACTTTTTCCCGCGTTTTCGCAGAAA
CGTGGCTGGCCTGGTTCACCACGCGGGAAACGGTCTGATAAGAGACACCGGCATACTCTGCGACATCGTA
TAACGTTACTGGTTTCACATTCACCACCCTGAATTGACTCTCTTCCGGGCGCTATCATGCCATACCGCGA
AAGGTTTTGCGCCATTCGATGGTGTCCGGGATCTCGACGCTCTCCCTTATGCGACTCCTGCATTAGGAAG
CAGCCCAGTAGTAGGTTGAGGCCGTTGAGCACCGCCGCCGCAAGGAATGGTGCATGCAAGGAGATGGCGC
CCAACAGTCCCCCGGCCACGGGGCCTGCCACCATACCCACGCCGAAACAAGCGCTCATGAGCCCGAAGTG
GCGAGCCCGATCTTCCCCATCGGTGATGTCGGCGATATAGGCGCCAGCAACCGCACCTGTGGCGCCGGTG
ATGCCGGCCACGATGCGTCCGGCGTAGAGGATCGAGATCTCGATCCCGCGAAATATGGTAATACGACTCA
CTATAGGGGAATTGTGAGCGGATAACAATTCCAAGGAGATATACAATGCACCACCACCACCACCACGCAA
TGTCAAACATTGATATCATTCGCGCCTGGAAAGACGAGGAATACCGTAACTCGTTGTCTGAGGAACAGCT
GTCACAGTTGCCAGAAAATCCCGCGGGTATGGTCGAACTGTCCGACAAGGAAATGGAGACGTTTATGGGT
GGCGGGGATGTTCATATCGCTATGTCGTGTTGTGGCACTAAAGCGACTAACCAGTCAAAGAAACTGCCTA
TTCAGGATAGTAGCATTCTGGCAGAAGTGTCGTCATTGGAAAAGGGCTAAGCGCCATTCAGGATCACGTT
ACCGCGAAAAAAAGGGACCAGGCGGTCTAGCATAACCCCTTGGGGCCTCTAAACGGGTCTTGAGGGGTTT
TTTGCCCTTAATACGACTCACTATAGGGGAATTGTGAGCGGATAACAATTCCAAGGAGATATACAATGTC
AAAATTTTCGTTCCATAACTCGGTTTGGTACAACTCCATTACGCTGACTGAACGCATCATTAGTTTACAG
AACACCCAGAAAGAAACCTACATTACCAATATTGACACGAAACTTGCCAAGAAGAAAATGCAACAGTGGA
AGAGTCAATTACCGTTTACCAATGATTCGTTCTTTGCACAGCGTCTGACAATTGATCGCATTACTGAGGA
CGATTTCTTCAATATTCTCGGCGAACCGATTGAAGGCGTGAAGAATCGTCTGCCAGACCTGCCGCACTGG
CTGAAACAGCTGGCACAAGCTTTCTTCCACCCTACCCACTCTCAGGCTAAAATTCTGCTGGCCCCGGAGA
AACTGGGCGAAGGTAAGGAAGCTGGCTTCCTGTATATCATCGAGCCCCTTCTGAGCCAGGAAATTGATCG
CCTGAAACAGGGAATTCAGGCAATGTGCCAAGCGCATAGCGATTTGCCGTTTGAACCGAGCACGGTGGTT
TCGCTCCTCTTTACCAGCCTGCAGGAACAGCTGGTTAACATTCTGAGCCGTACCATGATTCTTGAACTTA
ATGTGGCTCGTTTACAGGGACTGTTACAGGGCAACATTCCGCAGGAACGCTTTCAGTCCTTCCTGCAACG
CCTGCGCCAGCGCGAAATTGCGATTTCGTTCCTGCAGGAATATCCCGTGTTGGCGCGTCAGGTGGTTATT
AGCATTAACCATTGGGTGAATTTCAGCCTGGAATTTCTCCAGCACCTCTATAACGATTGGAACGTCATTT
GTGCAAAATTCTCGCCCGAAACCGACCCGGGTGTGTTGGTGCAGATCGATAGCTCAATTGCTGATACCCA
CTGTGATGGACGTACTGTAATTATTGCCAAATTTTCCACCGGCTTCCAGGTGGTGTATAAACCCCGTTCA
CTGGCGACGGACGAACATTTCCAGCAGCTCTTATTATGGATTAACCAGCGCGGCAACCACCCGCCTTTCC
GCACTCTGAAAATGCTTAACCGCGATAAGTATGGCTGGGTCGAATTTGTAGTGGCGCACAGTTGCACCAC
CCCGGAAGAGGTGCAACATTTCTACCAGCGCCAGGGTTCATATCTGGCCCTGTTGTATGCTATTAAAGCG
ACTGATTTCCATATGGAAAATATCATTGCCGCCGGCGAGCACCCAATCCTGGTGGATCTGGAGAGCTTGT
TTCATAGCCAAATTGAAGTCAATCACTTAAACAAGAAATCAGAGCACCTTGTGGTTAAAACGTTTAATTA
TAGCGTGCTCAGCGTAGGTATTCTGCCCCAGCGTCTGTGGGAGAATAACGAATCGAAAGGCGTAGAGATG
TCAGGCTTGGGCGGCGAAGAAGGTCAGTTAACGCCTAGCCGTGTGCAATATCTGACCGGTATTGGAACGG
ACGAAATGCGTGTGGAGCTGAAACAGATGCCGATGAGCGGTTCCCATAACCGTCCAACGCTTAATTCGGC
GCCGGTCAACATCCTGGATTACATTGATGCCATTACCGCCGGTTTTACTAGCATGTACCAACTGCTGATC
CAGCACCGCCACGACCTGCTTAGCGAAAAGTCCCCGCTGGCCCGCTTTTGCGAAGATGAAGTACGCTTTA
TTCCCCGTTTCACTGAGGAGTATTCGCTGCTGCTGAATGAGAGCTACCATCCGAACCTGCTCCGTAATGC
ACTGGATCGTGATCGTTTCTTTGATCTCCTCTGGCTGGGCATCGAACACCAGCCGCATCTGGCCAAAATT
ATCCATGCCGAGCGCGACGATTTGTGGAAAGGCGACATCCCCCGCTTTACAACCCGCCCGAACTCTACCG
ACCTGTGGACCGGCTCTAACGAAAAGATTACTGATTTCTTCGACGAAACCGGAATGGATCTCGTTCGTCG
CAGTCTCCATAACCTGAACGACGCGGATTTACGTCAGCAGCTGTGGTTCATTCGCGCGAGCTTTACCACG
TTTATTATCCACAAGGAAGAAAGTAAATGGCAGGGCTGGCCGATTCACCATTTGCCGGAGCCCAAGAATG
ACTTTAGCCGTGAGCAGCTGGTAGCCGCGGCGCAAGCAGTCGGCGATCGCATTGAGGAGCTTGCCCTGCA
AGAAGATAACGACGTGTCCTGGATTGGGCTGAACTTCGATGAGAAACGTAATTACTGGACCTTCACGCCT
CTGGGTATCGAATTATACAACGGTATGCCGGGCATTACCCTGTTCTTAGCTTACCTTGGGACTATTACGC
ATCAAAAGAATTATACAGAATTAGCGAAACTGACGTTAGCCAAATTCCAGCATCAGATTGATCGCAATAA
AAGCAGCTTCACTTCCATTGGCGGTTTTACGGGGTGGGGTGGAATTATTTACACTCTGACCCAGCTCGGC
GTGCTGTGGAACGAACCCTCTCTGCTCCTGGAAGCAGAATCAATTGTTCCTTTATTGCCGGATCTGATTA
GCCAGGACAAGTATTTTGATATTATTGGCGGAGCGGCCGGTTGCTTATCAAGCCTTATCAGCCTGTACCA
CTGTCGCCCATCCCAGCGCACCTTGGATGTTGCGATTCAGTGCGGTGTTCATATCATTAGCCACATCCAG
CCGATGAAGAAAGGCGTTGGCTGGATCCCAGGATTGAAAAGCTTATCAGAGAAACCTTTACCGGGCTTCA
GCCACGGTGCAGCGGGTATCGCATTAGAACTGCTGGAACTTGCAAGTTTAACGGGCGAGAAACGCTTTCA
CACCACGGCCTTGGCGGCAATTGAATATGAACGTAGTCTTTTCTGTCGCCAGTTTGGCACCTGGTGGGAT
ATTTCGAATTTCAGCGACATGGTCCTTGCGAACTCATATCCGTGCATGACCGCGTGGTGCCATGGAGCGC
CTGGCGTGGGCCTGGCACGCCTGAAATGTTTACCGTATTTGGACAACGCGGAAATCCGTGACGAGATTTA
CATCGCGCTTAAAAGCACCCTTGAACACGGGTTTGGCCTGAATCATTCCCTGTGTCACGGCGATCTGGGA
AACCTGGAACTGCTCCTGCAGGCTTCCTTGATTCTGAAAGACCCCCAGTGGAAGAACCAGGTTGATCGCC
ATGCAGCTATTATTCTGAGTTCTATTGACAAATACGGCTGGTTATGTGGCGTTCCGCTGGAAGTAGAGGT
ACCGGGCCTGATGACAGGCCTCGCCGGTATTGGATACGAATTACTGCGTTTGGCGGTGCCGGAACGCATC
CCTAGCGTGCTGATGCTGGAGCCCCCGCGCTTCAACAAAACGAGCGAAAAGACTCAGGAGATTTTCTCAC
ACAAAAGCGCGATTGAAATGGTGTAACGGTCTAGCATAACCCCTTGGGGCCTCTAAACGGGTCTTGAGGG
GTTTTTTGAGCGCTGAAAGGAGGAACTATATCCGGATTGGCGAATGGG
[124 nt withheld, positions 7399-7522]
C
[91 nt withheld, positions 7524-7614]
A
[49 nt withheld, positions 7616-7664]
CCTTTGACGTTGGAGTCCACGTTCTTT
[37 nt withheld, positions 7692-7728]
ACCCTATCTCGGTCTATTCTTTTGATTTATAAGGGATTTTGCCGATTTCGGCCTATTGGTTAAAAAATGA
GCTGATTTAACAAAAATTTAACGCGAATTTTAACAAAATATTAACGCTTACAATTTAGGTGGCACTTTTC
GGGGAAATGTGCGCGGAACCCCTATTTGTTTATTTTTCTAAATACATTCAAATATGTATCCGCTCATGAA
TTAATTCTTAGAAAAACTCATCGAGCATCAAATGAAACTGCAATTTATTCATATCAGGATTATCAATACC
ATATTTTTGAAAAAGCCGTTTCTGTAATGAAGGAGAAAACTCACCGAGGCAGTTCCATAGGATGGCAAGA
TCCTGGTATCGGTCTGCGATTCCGACTCGTCCAACATCAATACAACCTATTAATTTCCCCTCGTCAAAAA
TAAGGTTATCAAGTGAGAAATCACCATGAGTGACGACTGAATCCGGTGAGAATGGCAAAAGTTTATGCAT
TTCTTTCCAGACTTGTTCAACAGGCCAGCCATTACGCTCGTCATCAAAATCACTCGCATCAACCAAACCG
TTATTCATTCGTGATTGCGCCTGAGCGAGACGAAATACGCGATCGCTGTTAAAAGGACAATTACAAACAG
GAATCGAATGCAACCGGCGCAGGAACACTGCCAGCGCATCAACAATATTTTCACCTGAATCAGGATATTC
TTCTAATACCTGGAATGCTGTTTTCCCGGGGATCGCAGTGGTGAGTAACCATGCATCATCAGGAGTACGG
ATAAAATGCTTGATGGTCGGAAGAGGCATAAATTCCGTCAGCCAGTTTAGTCTGACCATCTCATCTGTAA
CATCATTGGCAACGCTACCTTTGCCATGTTTCAGAAACAACTCTGGCGCATCGGGCTTCCCATACAATCG
ATAGATTGTCGCACCTGATTGCCCGACATTATCGCGAGCCCATTTATACCCATATAAATCAGCATCCATG
TTGGAATTTAATCGCGGCCTAGAGCAAGACGTTTCCCGTTGAATATGGCTCATAACACCCCTTGTATTAC
TGTTTATGTAAGCAGACAGTTTTATTGTTCATGACCAAAATCCCTTAACGTGAGTTTTCGTTCCACTGAG
CGTCAGACCCCGTAGAAAAGATCAAAGGATCTTC
